Addgene plasmid #189551: pSCM167-Flag-hSFRP1(aa181-314)
Purpose: Protein expression of SFRP1 in mammalian cells. Contains only Netrin (NTR) domain--amino acids 181-314.
Depositing lab: Haian Fu.
Backbone
  Vector backbone: pSCM167 (Fu lab)
  Backbone manufacturer: Customized backbone from Fu lab
  Vector type: Mammalian Expression
Growth in bacteria
  Bacterial resistance: Ampicillin, 100 μg/mL
  Growth temperature: 37°C
  Growth strain: DH5alpha
  Copy number: High Copy
Gene/Insert
  Gene/Insert name: truncated secreted frizzled related protein 1 (alt name: SFRP1; FRP; FRP1; FrzA; FRP-1; SARP2)
  Species: H. sapiens (human)
  Mutation: contains aa181-314
  Entrez Gene: SFRP1 (a.k.a. FRP, FRP-1, FRP1, FrzA, SARP2)
  Tag / fusion protein: Flag (N terminal on insert)
  Cloning method: Gateway Cloning
Terms and licenses: Academic/Nonprofit Terms; Industry Terms: Not Available to Industry
How to cite: pSCM167-Flag-hSFRP1(aa181-314) was a gift from Haian Fu (Addgene plasmid # 189551 ; http://n2t.net/addgene:189551 ; RRID:Addgene_189551)
