[The description below was written by a language model from this plasmid's Addgene catalogue record and pLannotate feature annotations shown in this document.]
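Description:
pSCM167-Flag-hSFRP1(aa181-314) is a mammalian expression plasmid of about 5.9 kb, built on pSCM167, a customised backbone from the depositing laboratory. It is propagated in E. coli from a high-copy ColE1/pUC-type origin under ampicillin selection (AmpR with its own bla promoter). An f1 origin is also present, along with small remnants of lac regulatory sequence and a pBR322 bom fragment. For selection in mammalian cells, the backbone carries an SV40 enhancer/early promoter driving the neomycin phosphotransferase gene (neo, which normally permits G418 selection), terminated by an SV40 polyadenylation signal. The short ble fragment annotated downstream of neo appears to be a leftover rather than a functional marker.

The expression cassette uses the human CMV immediate-early enhancer and promoter and ends with the bovine growth hormone poly(A) signal. Downstream of the promoter lie a T7 promoter, an N-terminal FLAG epitope, and then the insert flanked by attB1 and attB2 sites, consistent with its introduction by Gateway recombination. An SP6 promoter faces inward from the 3′ side, so the T7 and SP6 promoters can serve as sequencing or in vitro transcription sites. The insert is a truncated human SFRP1 (secreted frizzled-related protein 1, a soluble modulator of Wnt signalling) covering amino acids 181–314, which contains only the netrin (NTR) domain and lacks the N-terminal part of the protein.

The construct is intended for expressing the FLAG-tagged NTR domain in mammalian cells, with the tag allowing detection or pull-down. Such a single-domain fragment would suit domain-mapping work, although the record does not describe specific experiments.
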