Features (pLannotate 1.2.2; 24 found; start..end, strand, type, name):
      1..380     +  enhancer       CMV enhancer: human cytomegalovirus immediate early enhancer
    381..584     +  promoter       CMV promoter: human cytomegalovirus (CMV) immediate early promoter
    580..613     +  LTR            5' LTR (truncated) (fragment): truncated 5' long terminal repeat (LTR) from HIV-1
    629..647     +  promoter       T7 promoter: promoter for bacteriophage T7 RNA polymerase
    667..687     +  CDS            FLAG (fragment): FLAG® epitope tag, followed by an enterokinase cleavage site
    709..733     +  protein_bind   attB1: mutant version of attB; recombination site for the Gateway® BP reaction BP Clonase™
    757..1158    +  CDS            SFRP1 (fragment): SFRP1_HUMAN - Also known as FRP, FRP1, SARP2. Experimental evidence at protein level: Swiss-Prot protein existence level 1. Soluble frizzled-related proteins (sFRPS) function as modulators of Wnt signaling through direct interaction with Wnts. They have a role in regulating cell growth and differentiation in specific cell types. SFRP1 decreases intracellular beta-catenin levels (By similarity). Has antiproliferative effects on vascular cells, in vitro and in vivo, and can induce, in vivo, an angiogenic response. In vascular cell cycle, delays the G1 phase and entry into the S phase (By similar
   1160..1184    -  protein_bind   attB2: mutant version of attB; recombination site for the Gateway® BP reaction BP Clonase™
   1203..1221    -  promoter       SP6 promoter: promoter for bacteriophage SP6 RNA polymerase
   1247..1471    +  polyA_signal   bGH poly(A) signal: bovine growth hormone polyadenylation signal
   1475..1496    +  promoter       SV40 promoter (fragment): SV40 enhancer and early promoter
   1517..1945    +  rep_origin     f1 ori (sequence partly withheld): f1 bacteriophage origin of replication; arrow indicates direction of (+) strand synthesis
   1959..2288    +  promoter       SV40 promoter: SV40 enhancer and early promoter
   2355..3146    +  CDS            neo: KKA2_KLEPN - Also known as kan, nptII. Experimental evidence at protein level: Swiss-Prot protein existence level 1. Resistance to kanamycin, neomycin, paromomycin, ribostamycin, butirosin and gentamicin B. From Klebsiella pneumoniae.
   3170..3328    +  CDS            ble (fragment): BLE_KLEPN - Experimental evidence at protein level: Swiss-Prot protein existence level 1. Binding protein with a strong affinity to the bleomycin family of antibiotics. Binds to CL990; an antimitotic-antibiotic compound. From Klebsiella pneumoniae.
   3323..3444    +  polyA_signal   SV40 poly(A) signal: SV40 polyadenylation signal
   3517..3533    -  protein_bind   lac operator: The lac repressor binds to the lac operator to inhibit transcription in E. coli. This inhibition can be relieved by adding lactose or isopropyl-β-D-thiogalactopyranoside (IPTG). lac repressor encoded by lacI
   3541..3571    -  promoter       lac promoter: promoter for the E. coli lac operon
   3586..3607    -  protein_bind   CAP binding site: CAP binding activates transcription in the presence of cAMP. E. coli catabolite activator protein
   3620..3712    -  CDS            lacI (fragment): lac repressor; lacI; The lac repressor binds to the lac operator to inhibit transcription in E. coli. This inhibition can be relieved by adding lactose or isopropyl-β-D-thiogalactopyranoside (IPTG).
   3895..4483    -  rep_origin     ori: high-copy-number ColE1/pMB1/pBR322/pUC origin of replication
   4654..5514    -  CDS            AmpR: β-lactamase; bla; confers resistance to ampicillin, carbenicillin, and related antibiotics
   5515..5619    -  promoter       AmpR promoter: bla
   5678..5730    -  misc_feature   bom (fragment): basis of mobility region from pBR322
>Addgene plasmid #189551 | pSCM167-Flag-hSFRP1(aa181-314) | addgene full sequence | sequence record 374150 | Addgene NGS Result
GACATTGATTATTGACTAGTTATTAATAGTAATCAATTACGGGGTCATTAGTTCATAGCCCATATATGGA
GTTCCGCGTTACATAACTTACGGTAAATGGCCCGCCTGGCTGACCGCCCAACGACCCCCGCCCATTGACG
TCAATAATGACGTATGTTCCCATAGTAACGCCAATAGGGACTTTCCATTGACGTCAATGGGTGGAGTATT
TACGGTAAACTGCCCACTTGGCAGTACATCAAGTGTATCATATGCCAAGTACGCCCCCTATTGACGTCAA
TGACGGTAAATGGCCCGCCTGGCATTATGCCCAGTACATGACCTTATGGGACTTTCCTACTTGGCAGTAC
ATCTACGTATTAGTCATCGCTATTACCATGGTGATGCGGTTTTGGCAGTACATCAATGGGCGTGGATAGC
GGTTTGACTCACGGGGATTTCCAAGTCTCCACCCCATTGACGTCAATGGGAGTTTGTTTTGGCACCAAAA
TCAACGGGACTTTCCAAAATGTCGTAACAACTCCGCCCCATTGACGCAAATGGGCGGTAGGCGTGTACGG
TGGGAGGTCTATATAAGCAGAGCTCTCTGGCTAACTAGAGAACCCACTGCTTACTGGCTTATCGAAATTA
ATACGACTCACTATAGGGAGACCCAAGCTTATGGACTACAAGGACGACGATGACAAGGGTGGTGGATCCG
AATTATCAACAAGTTTGTACAAAAAAGCAGGCTTCGAAGGAGATAGAACCATGGCCCAAGGCACAACGGT
GTGTCCTCCCTGTGACAACGAGTTGAAATCTGAGGCCATCATTGAACATCTCTGTGCCAGCGAGTTTGCA
CTGAGGATGAAAATAAAAGAAGTGAAAAAAGAAAATGGCGACAAGAAGATTGTCCCCAAGAAGAAGAAGC
CCCTGAAGTTGGGGCCCATCAAGAAGAAGGACCTGAAGAAGCTTGTGCTGTACCTGAAGAATGGGGCTGA
CTGTCCCTGCCACCAGCTGGACAACCTCAGCCACCACTTCCTCATCATGGGCCGCAAGGTGAAGAGCCAG
TACTTGCTGACGGCCATCCACAAGTGGGACAAGAAAAACAAGGAGTTCAAAAACTTCATGAAGAAAATGA
AAAACCATGAGTGCCCCACCTTTCAGTCCGTGTTTAAGAACCCAGCTTTCTTGTACAAAGTGGTTGATCT
AGAGGGCCCTATTCTATAGTGTCACCTAAATGCTAGAGCTCGCTGATCAGCCTCGACTGTGCCTTCTAGT
TGCCAGCCATCTGTTGTTTGCCCCTCCCCCGTGCCTTCCTTGACCCTGGAAGGTGCCACTCCCACTGTCC
TTTCCTAATAAAATGAGGAAATTGCATCGCATTGTCTGAGTAGGTGTCATTCTATTCTGGGGGGTGGGGT
GGGGCAGGACAGCAAGGGGGAGGATTGGGAAGACAATAGCAGGCATGCTGGGGATGCGGTGGGCTCTATG
GCTTCTGAGGCGGAAAGAACCAGCTGGGGCTCTAGGGGGTATCCCC
[124 nt withheld, positions 1517-1640]
C
[91 nt withheld, positions 1642-1732]
A
[49 nt withheld, positions 1734-1782]
CCTTTGACGTTGGAGTCCACGTTCTTT
[37 nt withheld, positions 1810-1846]
ACCCTATCTCGGTCTATTCTTTTGATTTATAAGGGATTTTGCCGATTTCGGCCTATTGGTTAAAAAATGA
GCTGATTTAACAAAAATTTAACGCGAATTAATTCTGTGGAATGTGTGTCAGTTAGGGTGTGGAAAGTCCC
CAGGCTCCCCAGCAGGCAGAAGTATGCAAAGCATGCATCTCAATTAGTCAGCAACCAGGTGTGGAAAGTC
CCCAGGCTCCCCAGCAGGCAGAAGTATGCAAAGCATGCATCTCAATTAGTCAGCAACCATAGTCCCGCCC
CTAACTCCGCCCATCCCGCCCCTAACTCCGCCCAGTTCCGCCCATTCTCCGCCCCATGGCTGACTAATTT
TTTTTATTTATGCAGAGGCCGAGGCCGCCTCTGCCTCTGAGCTATTCCAGAAGTAGTGAGGAGGCTTTTT
TGGAGGCCTAGGCTTTTGCAAAAAGCTCCCGGGAGCTTGTATATCCATTTTCGGATCTGATCAAGAGACA
GGATGAGGATCGTTTCGCATGATTGAACAAGATGGATTGCACGCAGGTTCTCCGGCCGCTTGGGTGGAGA
GGCTATTCGGCTATGACTGGGCACAACAGACAATCGGCTGCTCTGATGCCGCCGTGTTCCGGCTGTCAGC
GCAGGGGCGCCCGGTTCTTTTTGTCAAGACCGACCTGTCCGGTGCCCTGAATGAACTGCAGGACGAGGCA
GCGCGGCTATCGTGGCTGGCCACGACGGGCGTTCCTTGCGCAGCTGTGCTCGACGTTGTCACTGAAGCGG
GAAGGGACTGGCTGCTATTGGGCGAAGTGCCGGGGCAGGATCTCCTGTCATCTCACCTTGCTCCTGCCGA
GAAAGTATCCATCATGGCTGATGCAATGCGGCGGCTGCATACGCTTGATCCGGCTACCTGCCCATTCGAC
CACCAAGCGAAACATCGCATCGAGCGAGCACGTACTCGGATGGAAGCCGGTCTTGTCGATCAGGATGATC
TGGACGAAGAGCATCAGGGGCTCGCGCCAGCCGAACTGTTCGCCAGGCTCAAGGCGCGCATGCCCGACGG
CGAGGATCTCGTCGTGACCCATGGCGATGCCTGCTTGCCGAATATCATGGTGGAAAATGGCCGCTTTTCT
GGATTCATCGACTGTGGCCGGCTGGGTGTGGCGGACCGCTATCAGGACATAGCGTTGGCTACCCGTGATA
TTGCTGAAGAGCTTGGCGGCGAATGGGCTGACCGCTTCCTCGTGCTTTACGGTATCGCCGCTCCCGATTC
GCAGCGCATCGCCTTCTATCGCCTTCTTGACGAGTTCTTCTGAGCGGGACTCTGGGGTTCGAAATGACCG
ACCAAGCGACGCCCAACCTGCCATCACGAGATTTCGATTCCACCGCCGCCTTCTATGAAAGGTTGGGCTT
CGGAATCGTTTTCCGGGACGCCGGCTGGATGATCCTCCAGCGCGGGGATCTCATGCTGGAGTTCTTCGCC
CACCCCAACTTGTTTATTGCAGCTTATAATGGTTACAAATAAAGCAATAGCATCACAAATTTCACAAATA
AAGCATTTTTTTCACTGCATTCTAGTTGTGGTTTGTCCAAACTCATCAATGTATCTTATCATGTCTGTAT
ACCGTCGACCTCTAGCTAGAGCTTGGCGTAATCATGGTCATAGCTGTTTCCTGTGTGAAATTGTTATCCG
CTCACAATTCCACACAACATACGAGCCGGAAGCATAAAGTGTAAAGCCTGGGGTGCCTAATGAGTGAGCT
AACTCACATTAATTGCGTTGCGCTCACTGCCCGCTTTCCAGTCGGGAAACCTGTCGTGCCAGCTGCATTA
ATGAATCGGCCAACGCGCGGGGAGAGGCGGTTTGCGTATTGGGCGCTCTTCCGCTTCCTCGCTCACTGAC
TCGCTGCGCTCGGTCGTTCGGCTGCGGCGAGCGGTATCAGCTCACTCAAAGGCGGTAATACGGTTATCCA
CAGAATCAGGGGATAACGCAGGAAAGAACATGTGAGCAAAAGGCCAGCAAAAGGCCAGGAACCGTAAAAA
GGCCGCGTTGCTGGCGTTTTTCCATAGGCTCCGCCCCCCTGACGAGCATCACAAAAATCGACGCTCAAGT
CAGAGGTGGCGAAACCCGACAGGACTATAAAGATACCAGGCGTTTCCCCCTGGAAGCTCCCTCGTGCGCT
CTCCTGTTCCGACCCTGCCGCTTACCGGATACCTGTCCGCCTTTCTCCCTTCGGGAAGCGTGGCGCTTTC
TCATAGCTCACGCTGTAGGTATCTCAGTTCGGTGTAGGTCGTTCGCTCCAAGCTGGGCTGTGTGCACGAA
CCCCCCGTTCAGCCCGACCGCTGCGCCTTATCCGGTAACTATCGTCTTGAGTCCAACCCGGTAAGACACG
ACTTATCGCCACTGGCAGCAGCCACTGGTAACAGGATTAGCAGAGCGAGGTATGTAGGCGGTGCTACAGA
GTTCTTGAAGTGGTGGCCTAACTACGGCTACACTAGAAGAACAGTATTTGGTATCTGCGCTCTGCTGAAG
CCAGTTACCTTCGGAAAAAGAGTTGGTAGCTCTTGATCCGGCAAACAAACCACCGCTGGTAGCGGTGGTT
TTTTTGTTTGCAAGCAGCAGATTACGCGCAGAAAAAAAGGATCTCAAGAAGATCCTTTGATCTTTTCTAC
GGGGTCTGACGCTCAGTGGAACGAAAACTCACGTTAAGGGATTTTGGTCATGAGATTATCAAAAAGGATC
TTCACCTAGATCCTTTTAAATTAAAAATGAAGTTTTAAATCAATCTAAAGTATATATGAGTAAACTTGGT
CTGACAGTTACCAATGCTTAATCAGTGAGGCACCTATCTCAGCGATCTGTCTATTTCGTTCATCCATAGT
TGCCTGACTCCCCGTCGTGTAGATAACTACGATACGGGAGGGCTTACCATCTGGCCCCAGTGCTGCAATG
ATACCGCGAGACCCACGCTCACCGGCTCCAGATTTATCAGCAATAAACCAGCCAGCCGGAAGGGCCGAGC
GCAGAAGTGGTCCTGCAACTTTATCCGCCTCCATCCAGTCTATTAATTGTTGCCGGGAAGCTAGAGTAAG
TAGTTCGCCAGTTAATAGTTTGCGCAACGTTGTTGCCATTGCTACAGGCATCGTGGTGTCACGCTCGTCG
TTTGGTATGGCTTCATTCAGCTCCGGTTCCCAACGATCAAGGCGAGTTACATGATCCCCCATGTTGTGCA
AAAAAGCGGTTAGCTCCTTCGGTCCTCCGATCGTTGTCAGAAGTAAGTTGGCCGCAGTGTTATCACTCAT
GGTTATGGCAGCACTGCATAATTCTCTTACTGTCATGCCATCCGTAAGATGCTTTTCTGTGACTGGTGAG
TACTCAACCAAGTCATTCTGAGAATAGTGTATGCGGCGACCGAGTTGCTCTTGCCCGGCGTCAATACGGG
ATAATACCGCGCCACATAGCAGAACTTTAAAAGTGCTCATCATTGGAAAACGTTCTTCGGGGCGAAAACT
CTCAAGGATCTTACCGCTGTTGAGATCCAGTTCGATGTAACCCACTCGTGCACCCAACTGATCTTCAGCA
TCTTTTACTTTCACCAGCGTTTCTGGGTGAGCAAAAACAGGAAGGCAAAATGCCGCAAAAAAGGGAATAA
GGGCGACACGGAAATGTTGAATACTCATACTCTTCCTTTTTCAATATTATTGAAGCATTTATCAGGGTTA
TTGTCTCATGAGCGGATACATATTTGAATGTATTTAGAAAAATAAACAAATAGGGGTTCCGCGCACATTT
CCCCGAAAAGTGCCACCTGACGTCGACGGATCGGGAGATCTCCCGATCCCCTATGGTGCACTCTCAGTAC
AATCTGCTCTGATGCCGCATAGTTAAGCCAGTATCTGCTCCCTGCTTGTGTGTTGGAGGTCGCTGAGTAG
TGCGCGAGCAAAATTTAAGCTACAACAAGGCAAGGCTTGACCGACAATTGCATGAAGAATCTGCTTAGGG
TTAGGCGTTTTGCGCTGCTTCGCGATGTACGGGCCAGATATACGCGTT
